Addgene plasmid #210312: NSP3C-FR-2Strep
Purpose: Expresses the C terminal of SARS-CoV-2 NSP3 in mammalian cells
Depositing lab: Michele Pagano. Depositing organization: NYU Grossman School of Medicine. Publication: The REEP5/TRAM1 complex binds SARS-CoV-2 NSP3 and promotes virus replication. Li J, Gui Q, Liang FX, Sall J, Zhang Q, Duan Y, Dhabaria A, Askenazi M, Ueberheide B, Stapleford KA, Pagano M. J Virol. 2023 Sep 28:e0050723. doi: 10.1128/jvi.00507-23. PubMed 37768083.
Backbone
  Vector backbone: PcDNA3.1
  Backbone size w/o insert (bp): 5400
  Total vector size (bp): 7000
  Vector type: Mammalian Expression
Growth in bacteria
  Bacterial resistance: Ampicillin, 100 μg/mL
  Growth temperature: 37°C
  Growth strain: DH5alpha
  Copy number: High Copy
Gene/Insert
  Gene/Insert name: C terminal of SARS-CoV-2 NSP3 (alt names: PLPRO; Gene ID 43740578)
  Insert size (bp): 1600
  GenBank ID: 43740578
  Entrez Gene: ORF1ab (a.k.a. GU280_gp01)
  Tag / fusion protein: 2Strep (C terminal on insert)
  Cloning method: Ligation Independent Cloning
  Sequencing primers: 5′ CMV-F; 3′ BGHR
Terms and licenses: Academic/Nonprofit Terms; Industry Terms: Not Available to Industry
How to cite: NSP3C-FR-2Strep was a gift from Michele Pagano (Addgene plasmid # 210312 ; http://n2t.net/addgene:210312 ; RRID:Addgene_210312)
