[The description below was written by a language model from this plasmid's Addgene catalogue record and pLannotate feature annotations shown in this document.]
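Description:
NSP3C-FR-2Strep is a mammalian expression plasmid built on a pcDNA3.1 backbone that produces the C-terminal portion of SARS-CoV-2 non-structural protein 3 (NSP3), a segment of the ORF1ab replicase polyprotein. The sequenced plasmid is about 7.2 kb, close to the roughly 7 kb catalogued. It is propagated in E. coli at high copy through a ColE1/pUC-type origin with ampicillin selection from the β-lactamase gene. An f1 origin is also present. For mammalian cells, an SV40 early promoter drives a neomycin phosphotransferase gene terminated by an SV40 poly(A) signal, which would allow G418 selection of stable lines.

The expression cassette uses the human CMV immediate-early enhancer and promoter, followed by a T7 promoter and then an approximately 1.6 kb coding region. The annotation software matches this region to the SARS-CoV-2 replicase polyprotein 1a. Its attached functional text about nsp10 is generic to that polyprotein entry, and the catalogue identifies the fragment as the NSP3 C terminus. Downstream and in the same orientation lie two Strep-Tag II sequences, forming the C-terminal twin Strep tag that binds Strep-Tactin for affinity purification or detection. The cassette ends with the bovine growth hormone poly(A) signal. The insert was introduced by ligation-independent cloning. Short hits annotated as attL1, HIV-1 LTR, ble, lacI and bom are small fragments, probably backbone remnants or chance matches rather than functional elements. The meaning of "FR" in the name is not stated.

The construct is intended for expressing the tagged NSP3 C-terminal fragment in mammalian cells. It comes from work on host proteins that bind NSP3, which fits a use in Strep pull-down interaction studies.
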