Features (pLannotate 1.2.2; 24 found; start..end, strand, type, name):
     10..62      -  misc_feature   bom (fragment): basis of mobility region from pBR322
    217..596     +  enhancer       CMV enhancer: human cytomegalovirus immediate early enhancer
    597..800     +  promoter       CMV promoter: human cytomegalovirus (CMV) immediate early promoter
    796..829     +  LTR            5' LTR (truncated) (fragment): truncated 5' long terminal repeat (LTR) from HIV-1
    845..863     +  promoter       T7 promoter: promoter for bacteriophage T7 RNA polymerase
    895..916     +  protein_bind   attL1 (fragment): mutant version of attL; recombination site for the Gateway® LR reaction LR Clonase™
    922..2520    +  CDS            R1A_SARS2 (fragment): Experimental evidence at protein level: Swiss-Prot protein existence level 1. [Non-structural protein 10]: Plays a pivotal role in viral transcription by stimulating both nsp14 3'-5' exoribonuclease and nsp16 2'-O-methyltransferase activities. Therefore plays an essential role in viral mRNAs cap methylation. From Severe acute respiratory syndrome coronavirus 2 (2019-nCoV) (SARS-CoV-2).
   2611..2630    +  CDS            Strep-Tag II (fragment): peptide that binds Strep-Tactin®, an engineered form of streptavidin
   2659..2678    +  CDS            Strep-Tag II (fragment): peptide that binds Strep-Tactin®, an engineered form of streptavidin
   2713..2731    -  promoter       SP6 promoter: promoter for bacteriophage SP6 RNA polymerase
   2757..2981    +  polyA_signal   bGH poly(A) signal: bovine growth hormone polyadenylation signal
   2985..3006    +  promoter       SV40 promoter (fragment): SV40 enhancer and early promoter
   3027..3455    +  rep_origin     f1 ori (sequence partly withheld): f1 bacteriophage origin of replication; arrow indicates direction of (+) strand synthesis
   3469..3798    +  promoter       SV40 promoter: SV40 enhancer and early promoter
   3865..4656    +  CDS            neo: KKA2_KLEPN - Also known as kan, nptII. Experimental evidence at protein level: Swiss-Prot protein existence level 1. Resistance to kanamycin, neomycin, paromomycin, ribostamycin, butirosin and gentamicin B. From Klebsiella pneumoniae.
   4680..4838    +  CDS            ble (fragment): BLE_KLEPN - Experimental evidence at protein level: Swiss-Prot protein existence level 1. Binding protein with a strong affinity to the bleomycin family of antibiotics. Binds to CL990; an antimitotic-antibiotic compound. From Klebsiella pneumoniae.
   4833..4954    +  polyA_signal   SV40 poly(A) signal: SV40 polyadenylation signal
   5027..5043    -  protein_bind   lac operator: The lac repressor binds to the lac operator to inhibit transcription in E. coli. This inhibition can be relieved by adding lactose or isopropyl-β-D-thiogalactopyranoside (IPTG). lac repressor encoded by lacI
   5051..5081    -  promoter       lac promoter: promoter for the E. coli lac operon
   5096..5117    -  protein_bind   CAP binding site: CAP binding activates transcription in the presence of cAMP. E. coli catabolite activator protein
   5130..5222    -  CDS            lacI (fragment): lac repressor; lacI; The lac repressor binds to the lac operator to inhibit transcription in E. coli. This inhibition can be relieved by adding lactose or isopropyl-β-D-thiogalactopyranoside (IPTG).
   5405..5993    -  rep_origin     ori: high-copy-number ColE1/pMB1/pBR322/pUC origin of replication
   6164..7024    -  CDS            AmpR: β-lactamase; bla; confers resistance to ampicillin, carbenicillin, and related antibiotics
   7025..7129    -  promoter       AmpR promoter: bla
>Addgene plasmid #210312 | NSP3C-FR-2Strep | addgene full sequence | sequence record 417460 | Addgene NGS Result
CCGATCCCCTATGGTGCACTCTCAGTACAATCTGCTCTGATGCCGCATAGTTAAGCCAGTATCTGCTCCC
TGCTTGTGTGTTGGAGGTCGCTGAGTAGTGCGCGAGCAAAATTTAAGCTACAACAAGGCAAGGCTTGACC
GACAATTGCATGAAGAATCTGCTTAGGGTTAGGCGTTTTGCGCTGCTTCGCGATGTACGGGCCAGATATA
CGCGTTGACATTGATTATTGACTAGTTATTAATAGTAATCAATTACGGGGTCATTAGTTCATAGCCCATA
TATGGAGTTCCGCGTTACATAACTTACGGTAAATGGCCCGCCTGGCTGACCGCCCAACGACCCCCGCCCA
TTGACGTCAATAATGACGTATGTTCCCATAGTAACGCCAATAGGGACTTTCCATTGACGTCAATGGGTGG
AGTATTTACGGTAAACTGCCCACTTGGCAGTACATCAAGTGTATCATATGCCAAGTACGCCCCCTATTGA
CGTCAATGACGGTAAATGGCCCGCCTGGCATTATGCCCAGTACATGACCTTATGGGACTTTCCTACTTGG
CAGTACATCTACGTATTAGTCATCGCTATTACCATGGTGATGCGGTTTTGGCAGTACATCAATGGGCGTG
GATAGCGGTTTGACTCACGGGGATTTCCAAGTCTCCACCCCATTGACGTCAATGGGAGTTTGTTTTGGCA
CCAAAATCAACGGGACTTTCCAAAATGTCGTAACAACTCCGCCCCATTGACGCAAATGGGCGGTAGGCGT
GTACGGTGGGAGGTCTATATAAGCAGAGCTCTCTGGCTAACTAGAGAACCCACTGCTTACTGGCTTATCG
AAATTAATACGACTCACTATAGGGAGACCCAAGCTTGGTACCGAGCTCGGATCCATGCCAACTTTGTACA
AAAAAGTTGGCATGTGGTTCCTGCTGCTCTCCGTGTGCCTGGGTTCCCTGATCTACTCTACCGCCGCTCT
GGGAGTGCTGATGTCTAACCTGGGTATGCCTAGCTACTGCACTGGTTACAGAGAGGGATACCTGAACAGC
ACCAACGTGACCATCGCCACCTACTGCACCGGCAGCATCCCATGCTCCGTGTGCCTGTCTGGACTGGACA
GCCTGGACACCTACCCCTCCCTGGAAACCATCCAGATCACCATCTCTAGCTTCAAGTGGGACCTGACCGC
CTTCGGTCTGGTGGCTGAGTGGTTCCTGGCCTACATCCTGTTCACCAGGTTCTTCTACGTGCTGGGCCTG
GCCGCTATCATGCAGCTGTTCTTCTCCTACTTCGCTGTGCACTTCATCAGCAACTCCTGGCTGATGTGGC
TGATCATCAACCTGGTGCAGATGGCTCCCATCTCTGCCATGGTGCGCATGTACATCTTCTTCGCCAGCTT
CTACTACGTGTGGAAGTCCTACGTGCACGTGGTGGACGGTTGCAACTCCTCTACCTGCATGATGTGCTAC
AAGCGCAACAGGGCTACCAGGGTGGAGTGCACCACCATCGTGAACGGCGTGCGCAGGTCCTTCTACGTGT
ACGCCAACGGCGGCAAGGGATTCTGCAAGCTGCACAACTGGAACTGCGTGAACTGCGACACCTTCTGCGC
TGGCTCCACCTTCATCTCTGACGAGGTGGCCAGAGACCTGAGCCTGCAGTTCAAGCGTCCAATCAACCCC
ACCGACCAGAGCTCCTACATCGTGGACTCTGTGACCGTGAAGAACGGTAGCATCCACCTGTACTTCGACA
AGGCTGGCCAGAAGACCTACGAGCGCCACTCTCTGAGCCACTTCGTGAACCTGGACAACCTGAGGGCCAA
CAACACCAAGGGCAGCCTGCCTATCAACGTGATCGTGTTCGACGGAAAGTCCAAGTGCGAGGAATCTAGC
GCCAAGTCCGCCAGCGTGTACTACAGCCAGCTGATGTGCCAGCCAATCCTGCTGCTGGACCAGGCTCTGG
TGTCTGACGTGGGAGACAGCGCCGAAGTGGCCGTGAAGATGTTCGACGCCTACGTGAACACCTTCTCCTC
TACCTTCAACGTGCCTATGGAGAAGCTGAAGACCCTGGTGGCTACTGCTGAGGCTGAACTGGCTAAGAAC
GTGTCCCTGGACAACGTGCTGAGCACCTTCATCTCCGCCGCTAGGCAGGGTTTCGTGGACTCTGACGTGG
AAACCAAAGACGTGGTGGAGTGCCTGAAGCTGTCTCACCAGAGCGACATCGAAGTGACCGGCGACTCCTG
CAACAACTACATGCTGACCTACAACAAGGTGGAGAACATGACCCCAAGAGACCTGGGAGCTTGCATCGAC
TGCTCCGCCCGTCACATCAACGCTCAGGTGGCCAAGTCTCACAACATCGCCCTGATCTGGAACGTGAAGG
ACTTCATGAGCCTGTCCGAGCAGCTGCGCAAGCAGATCAGGAGCGCCGCTAAGAAGAACAACCTGCCCTT
CAAGCTGACCTGCGCTACCACCAGACAGGTGGTGAACGTGGTGACCACCAAGATCGCCCTGAAGGGCGGA
GAATTCGCCGCCACCATGGCGGCCGCCAGCTGGAGCCACCCTCAGTTCGAGAAGGGAGGAGGAAGCGGCG
GAGGCAGCGGAGGAGGAAGCTGGAGCCACCCGCAGTTCGAGAAATGACTCGAGCATGCATCTAGAGGCTG
GAGCCACCCGCAGTTCGAGAAATGACTCGAGCATGCATCTAGAGGGCCCTATTCTATAGTGTCACCTAAA
TGCTAGAGCTCGCTGATCAGCCTCGACTGTGCCTTCTAGTTGCCAGCCATCTGTTGTTTGCCCCTCCCCC
GTGCCTTCCTTGACCCTGGAAGGTGCCACTCCCACTGTCCTTTCCTAATAAAATGAGGAAATTGCATCGC
ATTGTCTGAGTAGGTGTCATTCTATTCTGGGGGGTGGGGTGGGGCAGGACAGCAAGGGGGAGGATTGGGA
AGACAATAGCAGGCATGCTGGGGATGCGGTGGGCTCTATGGCTTCTGAGGCGGAAAGAACCAGCTGGGGC
TCTAGGGGGTATCCCC
[124 nt withheld, positions 3027-3150]
C
[91 nt withheld, positions 3152-3242]
A
[49 nt withheld, positions 3244-3292]
CCTTTGACGTTGGAGTCCACGTTCTTT
[37 nt withheld, positions 3320-3356]
ACCCTATCTCGGTCTATTCTTTTGATTTATAAGGGATTTTGCCGATTTCGGCCTATTGGTTAAAAAATGA
GCTGATTTAACAAAAATTTAACGCGAATTAATTCTGTGGAATGTGTGTCAGTTAGGGTGTGGAAAGTCCC
CAGGCTCCCCAGCAGGCAGAAGTATGCAAAGCATGCATCTCAATTAGTCAGCAACCAGGTGTGGAAAGTC
CCCAGGCTCCCCAGCAGGCAGAAGTATGCAAAGCATGCATCTCAATTAGTCAGCAACCATAGTCCCGCCC
CTAACTCCGCCCATCCCGCCCCTAACTCCGCCCAGTTCCGCCCATTCTCCGCCCCATGGCTGACTAATTT
TTTTTATTTATGCAGAGGCCGAGGCCGCCTCTGCCTCTGAGCTATTCCAGAAGTAGTGAGGAGGCTTTTT
TGGAGGCCTAGGCTTTTGCAAAAAGCTCCCGGGAGCTTGTATATCCATTTTCGGATCTGATCAAGAGACA
GGATGAGGATCGTTTCGCATGATTGAACAAGATGGATTGCACGCAGGTTCTCCGGCCGCTTGGGTGGAGA
GGCTATTCGGCTATGACTGGGCACAACAGACAATCGGCTGCTCTGATGCCGCCGTGTTCCGGCTGTCAGC
GCAGGGGCGCCCGGTTCTTTTTGTCAAGACCGACCTGTCCGGTGCCCTGAATGAACTGCAGGACGAGGCA
GCGCGGCTATCGTGGCTGGCCACGACGGGCGTTCCTTGCGCAGCTGTGCTCGACGTTGTCACTGAAGCGG
GAAGGGACTGGCTGCTATTGGGCGAAGTGCCGGGGCAGGATCTCCTGTCATCTCACCTTGCTCCTGCCGA
GAAAGTATCCATCATGGCTGATGCAATGCGGCGGCTGCATACGCTTGATCCGGCTACCTGCCCATTCGAC
CACCAAGCGAAACATCGCATCGAGCGAGCACGTACTCGGATGGAAGCCGGTCTTGTCGATCAGGATGATC
TGGACGAAGAGCATCAGGGGCTCGCGCCAGCCGAACTGTTCGCCAGGCTCAAGGCGCGCATGCCCGACGG
CGAGGATCTCGTCGTGACCCATGGCGATGCCTGCTTGCCGAATATCATGGTGGAAAATGGCCGCTTTTCT
GGATTCATCGACTGTGGCCGGCTGGGTGTGGCGGACCGCTATCAGGACATAGCGTTGGCTACCCGTGATA
TTGCTGAAGAGCTTGGCGGCGAATGGGCTGACCGCTTCCTCGTGCTTTACGGTATCGCCGCTCCCGATTC
GCAGCGCATCGCCTTCTATCGCCTTCTTGACGAGTTCTTCTGAGCGGGACTCTGGGGTTCGAAATGACCG
ACCAAGCGACGCCCAACCTGCCATCACGAGATTTCGATTCCACCGCCGCCTTCTATGAAAGGTTGGGCTT
CGGAATCGTTTTCCGGGACGCCGGCTGGATGATCCTCCAGCGCGGGGATCTCATGCTGGAGTTCTTCGCC
CACCCCAACTTGTTTATTGCAGCTTATAATGGTTACAAATAAAGCAATAGCATCACAAATTTCACAAATA
AAGCATTTTTTTCACTGCATTCTAGTTGTGGTTTGTCCAAACTCATCAATGTATCTTATCATGTCTGTAT
ACCGTCGACCTCTAGCTAGAGCTTGGCGTAATCATGGTCATAGCTGTTTCCTGTGTGAAATTGTTATCCG
CTCACAATTCCACACAACATACGAGCCGGAAGCATAAAGTGTAAAGCCTGGGGTGCCTAATGAGTGAGCT
AACTCACATTAATTGCGTTGCGCTCACTGCCCGCTTTCCAGTCGGGAAACCTGTCGTGCCAGCTGCATTA
ATGAATCGGCCAACGCGCGGGGAGAGGCGGTTTGCGTATTGGGCGCTCTTCCGCTTCCTCGCTCACTGAC
TCGCTGCGCTCGGTCGTTCGGCTGCGGCGAGCGGTATCAGCTCACTCAAAGGCGGTAATACGGTTATCCA
CAGAATCAGGGGATAACGCAGGAAAGAACATGTGAGCAAAAGGCCAGCAAAAGGCCAGGAACCGTAAAAA
GGCCGCGTTGCTGGCGTTTTTCCATAGGCTCCGCCCCCCTGACGAGCATCACAAAAATCGACGCTCAAGT
CAGAGGTGGCGAAACCCGACAGGACTATAAAGATACCAGGCGTTTCCCCCTGGAAGCTCCCTCGTGCGCT
CTCCTGTTCCGACCCTGCCGCTTACCGGATACCTGTCCGCCTTTCTCCCTTCGGGAAGCGTGGCGCTTTC
TCATAGCTCACGCTGTAGGTATCTCAGTTCGGTGTAGGTCGTTCGCTCCAAGCTGGGCTGTGTGCACGAA
CCCCCCGTTCAGCCCGACCGCTGCGCCTTATCCGGTAACTATCGTCTTGAGTCCAACCCGGTAAGACACG
ACTTATCGCCACTGGCAGCAGCCACTGGTAACAGGATTAGCAGAGCGAGGTATGTAGGCGGTGCTACAGA
GTTCTTGAAGTGGTGGCCTAACTACGGCTACACTAGAAGAACAGTATTTGGTATCTGCGCTCTGCTGAAG
CCAGTTACCTTCGGAAAAAGAGTTGGTAGCTCTTGATCCGGCAAACAAACCACCGCTGGTAGCGGTGGTT
TTTTTGTTTGCAAGCAGCAGATTACGCGCAGAAAAAAAGGATCTCAAGAAGATCCTTTGATCTTTTCTAC
GGGGTCTGACGCTCAGTGGAACGAAAACTCACGTTAAGGGATTTTGGTCATGAGATTATCAAAAAGGATC
TTCACCTAGATCCTTTTAAATTAAAAATGAAGTTTTAAATCAATCTAAAGTATATATGAGTAAACTTGGT
CTGACAGTTACCAATGCTTAATCAGTGAGGCACCTATCTCAGCGATCTGTCTATTTCGTTCATCCATAGT
TGCCTGACTCCCCGTCGTGTAGATAACTACGATACGGGAGGGCTTACCATCTGGCCCCAGTGCTGCAATG
ATACCGCGAGACCCACGCTCACCGGCTCCAGATTTATCAGCAATAAACCAGCCAGCCGGAAGGGCCGAGC
GCAGAAGTGGTCCTGCAACTTTATCCGCCTCCATCCAGTCTATTAATTGTTGCCGGGAAGCTAGAGTAAG
TAGTTCGCCAGTTAATAGTTTGCGCAACGTTGTTGCCATTGCTACAGGCATCGTGGTGTCACGCTCGTCG
TTTGGTATGGCTTCATTCAGCTCCGGTTCCCAACGATCAAGGCGAGTTACATGATCCCCCATGTTGTGCA
AAAAAGCGGTTAGCTCCTTCGGTCCTCCGATCGTTGTCAGAAGTAAGTTGGCCGCAGTGTTATCACTCAT
GGTTATGGCAGCACTGCATAATTCTCTTACTGTCATGCCATCCGTAAGATGCTTTTCTGTGACTGGTGAG
TACTCAACCAAGTCATTCTGAGAATAGTGTATGCGGCGACCGAGTTGCTCTTGCCCGGCGTCAATACGGG
ATAATACCGCGCCACATAGCAGAACTTTAAAAGTGCTCATCATTGGAAAACGTTCTTCGGGGCGAAAACT
CTCAAGGATCTTACCGCTGTTGAGATCCAGTTCGATGTAACCCACTCGTGCACCCAACTGATCTTCAGCA
TCTTTTACTTTCACCAGCGTTTCTGGGTGAGCAAAAACAGGAAGGCAAAATGCCGCAAAAAAGGGAATAA
GGGCGACACGGAAATGTTGAATACTCATACTCTTCCTTTTTCAATATTATTGAAGCATTTATCAGGGTTA
TTGTCTCATGAGCGGATACATATTTGAATGTATTTAGAAAAATAAACAAATAGGGGTTCCGCGCACATTT
CCCCGAAAAGTGCCACCTGACGTCGACGGATCGGGAGATCTC
